>Addgene plasmid #163681 | CAG-FR-GECO1a | addgene full sequence | sequence record 321835 | Addgene Partial NGS Result
GACATTGATTATTGACTAGTTATTAATAGTAATCAATTACGGGGTCATTAGTTCATAGCCCATATATGGA
GTTCCGCGTTACATAACTTACGGTAAATGGCCCGCCTGGCTGACCGCCCAACGACCCCCGCCCATTGACG
TCAATAATGACGTATGTTCCCATAGTAACGCCAATAGGGACTTTCCATTGACGTCAATGGGTGGAGTATT
TACGGTAAACTGCCCACTTGGCAGTACATCAAGTGTATCATATGCCAAGTACGCCCCCTATTGACGTCAA
TGACGGTAAATGGCCCGCCTGGCATTATGCCCAGTACATGACCTTATGGGACTTTCCTACTTGGCAGTAC
ATCTACGTATTAGTCATCGCTATTACCATGGTCGAGGTGAGCCCCACGTTCTGCTTCACTCTCCCCATCT
CCCCCCCCTCCCCACCCCCAATTTTGTATTTATTTATTTTTTAATTATTTTGTGCAGCGATGGGGGCGGG
GGGGCGCGCGCCAGGCGGGGCGGGGCGGGGCGAGGGGCGGGGCGGGGCGAGGCGGAGAGGTGCGGCGGCA
GCCAATCAGAGCGGCGCGCTCCGAAAGTTTCCTTTTATGGCGAGGCGGCGGCGGCGGCGGCCCTATAAAA
AGCGAAGCGCGCGGCGGGCGGGAGTCGCTGCGCGCTGCCTTCGCCCCGTGCCCCGCTCCGCCGCCGCCTC
GCGCCGCCCGCCCCGGCTCTGACTGACCGCGTTACTCCCACAGGTGAGCGGGCGGGACGGCCCTTCTCCT
CCGGGCTGTAATTAGCGCTTGGTTTAATGACGGCTTGTTTCTTTTCTGTGGCTGCGTGAAAGCCTTGAGG
GGCTCCGGGAGGGCCCTTTGTGCGGGGGGAGCGGCTCGGGGGGTGCGTGCGTGTGTGTGTGCGTGGGGAG
CGCCGCGTGCGGCTCCGCGCTGCCCGGCGGCTGTGAGCGCTGCGGGCGCGGCGCGGGGCTTTGTGCGCTC
CGCAGTGTGCGCGAGGGGAGCGCGGCCGGGGGCGGTGCCCCGCGGTGCGGGGGGGGCTGCGAGGGGAACA
AAGGCTGCGTGCGGGGTGTGTGCGTGGGGGGGTGAGCAGGGGGTGTGGGCGCGTCGGTCGGGCTGCAACC
CCCCCTGCACCCCCCTCCCCGAGTTGCTGAGCACGGCCCGGCTTCGGGTGCGGGGCTCCGTACGGGGCGT
GGCGCGGGGCTCGCCGTGCCGGGCGGGGGGTGGCGGCAGGTGGGGGTGCCGGGCGGGGCGGGGCCGCCTC
GGGCCGGGGAGGGCTCGGGGGAGGGGCGCGGCGGCCCCCGGAGCGCCGGCGGCTGTCGAGGCGCGGCGAG
CCGCAGCCATTGCCTTTTATGGTAATCGTGCGAGAGGGCGCAGGGACTTCCTTTGTCCCAAATCTGTGCG
GAGCCGAAATCTGGGAGGCGCCGCCGCACCCCCTCTAGCGGGCGCGGGGCGAAGCGGTGCGGCGCCGGCA
GGAAGGAAATGGGCGGGGAGGGCCTTCGTGCGTCGCCGCGCCGCCGTCCCCTTCTCCCTCTCCAGCCTCG
GGGCTGTCCGCGGGGGGACGGCTGCCTTCGGGGGGGACGGGGCAGGGCGGGGTTCGGCTTCTGGCGTGTG
ACCGGCGGCTCTAGAGCCTCTGCTAACCATGTTCATGCCTTCTTCTTTTTCCTACAGCTCCTGGGCAACG
TGCTGGTTATTGTGCTGTCTCATCATTTTGGCAAAGAATTCCTCGAGGAATTCACTCCTCAGGTGCAGGC
TGCCTATCAGAAGGTGGTGGCTGGTGTGGCCAATGCCCTGGCTCACAAATACCACTGAGATCTGCATGAG
CTAGCCGCCACCATGGGCAGCGTGAAGCAGATCCCTAGCCTGACCACAGTGATCCTGGTCAAGTCCATGC
TGCGGAAGCGGAGCTTCGGCAACCCCTTCGGTTTTCTGACCGAGTACCTGGTGCCTGTGGACGGTGGCCT
GGCAGGCACATGTGACATGGCCCTGAGACTCGTTGGCGGCGGACACCTGAAGTGCAACCTGAAAACCACC
TACAGAAGCAAGAAGCCCGCCAAGAACCTGAAGATGCCTGGCGAACACCAGGTGGGCCGGAAGCTGGAAA
GAATCAAAGAGGCCGACAACGAGACATACGTGGAACAGCACGAAGTGGCCGTGGCCAGATATGTTGGACT
TGGCGGAGGCGGAGGAACAGGCGGATCTGTGTCTGAGCTGATCAAAGAAAACATGCGGATGAAGCTCTAC
TTGGAAGGGACCGTCGGCAACCACCACTTCAAGTGTACTGCCGAAGGCGAGGGCAAGCCCTATGAGGGAA
CACAGACCCAGCGGATCAAGGTGGTGGAAGGTGGCCCTCTGCCTTTCGCCTTTGACATCCTGGCCACCTG
TTTTATGTACGGCAGCAAGACCTTCATCAACTATCCCCAGGGCATCCCCGATTTCTTCAAGCAGAGCTTC
CCCGAGGGCTTCACCTGGGAGAGAGTGACCACATACGAGGATGGCGGCGTGCTGACCGTGACACAGGATA
CAAGCCTCCAGGACGGCTACCTGATCTACAATGTGAAGCTGCTGGGCGTGAACTTCCCCAGCGATGGACC
CGTGATGCAGAAGAAAACCCTCGGCTGGGTGCCCACCGATGGCACGCTGACAGAAGAACTGATCGCCGAG
TTCAAAGAAGCCTTCAGCCTGTTCGACAAGGACGGCGACGGCACCATCACCACCAAAGAACTGGGCTCCG
TGATGCGGAGCCTGGGCCAGAATCCAACAGAAGCCGAACTCCAGGACATGATCAACGAGGTGGACGCCGA
TGGCGACGGAACCTTCGATTACCCTGAGTTCCTGACCATGATGTCCCGGAAGATGAGCTACAGAGTGACC
GAGGAAGAGATCCGGGAAGCCTTCCAGGTTTTCGATAAGGATGGCAACGGCTACATCGGAGCCGCCGAAC
TGAGACGCGTGATGGCCGATCTGGGCGAGAAGCTGACTGACGAAGAGGTTGACGAGATGATCAGAGTGGC
CGACATCGACGGCGACGGACAAGTGAACTACGAAGAGTTCGTGCAGATGATGACCGCCAAGTAGAAGCTT
GGTACCGAGCTCGGATCCACTAGTCCAGTGTGGTGGAATTCTGCAGATATCCAGCACAGTGGCGGCCGCT
CGAGTCTAGAGGGCCCGTTTAAACCCGCTGATCAGCCTCGACTGTGCCTTCTAGTTGCCAGCCATCTGTT
GTTTGCCCCTCCCCCGTGCCTTCCTTGACCCTGGAAGGTGCCACTCCCACTGTCCTTTCCTAATAAAATG
AGGAAATTGCATCGCATTGTCTGAGTAGGTGTCATTCTATTCTGGGGGGTGGGGTGGGGCAGGACAGCAA
GGGGGAGGATTGGGAAGACAATAGCAGGCATGCTGGGGATGCGGTGGGCTCTATGGCTTCTGAGGCGGAA
AGAACCAGCTGGGGCTCTAGGGGGTATCCCC
[124 nt withheld, positions 3462-3585]
C
[91 nt withheld, positions 3587-3677]
A
[49 nt withheld, positions 3679-3727]
CCTTTGACGTTGGAGTCCACGTTCTTT
[37 nt withheld, positions 3755-3791]
ACCCTATCTCGGTCTATTCTTTTGATTTATAAGGGATTTTGCCGATTTCGGCCTATTGGTTAAAAAATGA
GCTGATTTAACAAAAATTTAACGCGAATTAATTCTGTGGAATGTGTGTCAGTTAGGGTGTGGAAAGTCCC
CAGGCTCCCCAGCAGGCAGAAGTATGCAAAGCATGCATCTCAATTAGTCAGCAACCAGGTGTGGAAAGTC
CCCAGGCTCCCCAGCAGGCAGAAGTATGCAAAGCATGCATCTCAATTAGTCAGCAACCATAGTCCCGCCC
CTAACTCCGCCCATCCCGCCCCTAACTCCGCCCAGTTCCGCCCATTCTCCGCCCCATGGCTGACTAATTT
TTTTTATTTATGCAGAGGCCGAGGCCGCCTCTGCCTCTGAGCTATTCCAGAAGTAGTGAGGAGGCTTTTT
TGGAGGCCTAGGCTTTTGCAAAAAGCTCCCGCATGACCGAGTACAAGCCCACGGTGCGCCTCGCCACCCG
CGACGACGTCCCCAGGGCCGTACGCACCCTCGCCGCCGCGTTCGCCGACTACCCCGCCACGCGCCACACC
GTCGATCCGGACCGCCACATCGAGCGGGTCACCGAGCTGCAAGAACTCTTCCTCACGCGCGTCGGGCTCG
ACATCGGCAAGGTGTGGGTCGCGGACGACGGCGCCGCGGTGGCGGTCTGGACCACGCCGGAGAGCGTCGA
AGCGGGGGCGGTGTTCGCCGAGATCGGCCCGCGCATGGCCGAGTTGAGCGGTTCCCGGCTGGCCGCGCAG
CAACAGATGGAAGGCCTCCTGGCGCCGCACCGGCCCAAGGAGCCCGCGTGGTTCCTGGCCACCGTCGGCG
TCTCGCCCGACCACCAGGGCAAGGGTCTGGGCAGCGCCGTCGTGCTCCCCGGAGTGGAGGCGGCCGAGCG
CGCCGGGGTGCCCGCCTTCCTGGAGACCTCCGCGCCCCGCAACCTCCCCTTCTACGAGCGGCTCGGCTTC
ACCGTCACCGCCGACGTCGAGGTGCCCGAAGGACCGCGCACCTGGTGCATGACCCGCAAGCCCGGTGCCT
GATTCGAAATGACCGACCAAGCGACGCCCAACCTGCCATCACGAGATTTCGATTCCACCGCCGCCTTCTA
TGAAAGGTTGGGCTTCGGAATCGTTTTCCGGGACGCCGGCTGGATGATCCTCCAGCGCGGGGATCTCATG
CTGGAGTTCTTCGCCCACCCCAACTTGTTTATTGCAGCTTATAATGGTTACAAATAAAGCAATAGCATCA
CAAATTTCACAAATAAAGCATTTTTTTCACTGCATTCTAGTTGTGGTTTGTCCAAACTCATCAATGTATC
TTATCATGTCTGTATACCGTCGACCTCTAGCTAGAGCTTGGCGTAATCATGGTCATAGCTGTTTCCTGTG
TGAAATTGTTATCCGCTCACAATTCCACACAACATACGAGCCGGAAGCATAAAGTGTAAAGCCTGGGGTG
CCTAATGAGTGAGCTAACTCACATTAATTGCGTTGCGCTCACTGCCCGCTTTCCAGTCGGGAAACCTGTC
GTGCCAGCTGCATTAATGAATCGGCCAACGCGCGGGGAGAGGCGGTTTGCGTATTGGGCGCTCTTCCGCT
TCCTCGCTCACTGACTCGCTGCGCTCGGTCGTTCGGCTGCGGCGAGCGGTATCAGCTCACTCAAAGGCGG
TAATACGGTTATCCACAGAATCAGGGGATAACGCAGGAAAGAACATGTGAGCAAAAGGCCAGCAAAAGGC
CAGGAACCGTAAAAAGGCCGCGTTGCTGGCGTTTTTCCATAGGCTCCGCCCCCCTGACGAGCATCACAAA
AATCGACGCTCAAGTCAGAGGTGGCGAAACCCGACAGGACTATAAAGATACCAGGCGTTTCCCCCTGGAA
GCTCCCTCGTGCGCTCTCCTGTTCCGACCCTGCCGCTTACCGGATACCTGTCCGCCTTTCTCCCTTCGGG
AAGCGTGGCGCTTTCTCATAGCTCACGCTGTAGGTATCTCAGTTCGGTGTAGGTCGTTCGCTCCAAGCTG
GGCTGTGTGCACGAACCCCCCGTTCAGCCCGACCGCTGCGCCTTATCCGGTAACTATCGTCTTGAGTCCA
ACCCGGTAAGACACGACTTATCGCCACTGGCAGCAGCCACTGGTAACAGGATTAGCAGAGCGAGGTATGT
AGGCGGTGCTACAGAGTTCTTGAAGTGGTGGCCTAACTACGGCTACACTAGAAGAACAGTATTTGGTATC
TGCGCTCTGCTGAAGCCAGTTACCTTCGGAAAAAGAGTTGGTAGCTCTTGATCCGGCAAACAAACCACCG
CTGGTAGCGGTGGTTTTTTTGTTTGCAAGCAGCAGATTACGCGCAGAAAAAAAGGATCTCAAGAAGATCC
TTTGATCTTTTCTACGGGGTCTGACGCTCAGTGGAACGAAAACTCACGTTAAGGGATTTTGGTCATGAGA
TTATCAAAAAGGATCTTCACCTAGATCCTTTTAAATTAAAAATGAAGTTTTAAATCAATCTAAAGTATAT
ATGAGTAAACTTGGTCTGACAGTTACCAATGCTTAATCAGTGAGGCACCTATCTCAGCGATCTGTCTATT
TCGTTCATCCATAGTTGCCTGACTCCCCGTCGTGTAGATAACTACGATACGGGAGGGCTTACCATCTGGC
CCCAGTGCTGCAATGATACCGCGAGACCCACGCTCACCGGCTCCAGATTTATCAGCAATAAACCAGCCAG
CCGGAAGGGCCGAGCGCAGAAGTGGTCCTGCAACTTTATCCGCCTCCATCCAGTCTATTAATTGTTGCCG
GGAAGCTAGAGTAAGTAGTTCGCCAGTTAATAGTTTGCGCAACGTTGTTGCCATTGCTACAGGCATCGTG
GTGTCACGCTCGTCGTTTGGTATGGCTTCATTCAGCTCCGGTTCCCAACGATCAAGGCGAGTTACATGAT
CCCCCATGTTGTGCAAAAAAGCGGTTAGCTCCTTCGGTCCTCCGATCGTTGTCAGAAGTAAGTTGGCCGC
AGTGTTATCACTCATGGTTATGGCAGCACTGCATAATTCTCTTACTGTCATGCCATCCGTAAGATGCTTT
TCTGTGACTGGTGAGTACTCAACCAAGTCATTCTGAGAATAGTGTATGCGGCGACCGAGTTGCTCTTGCC
CGGCGTCAATACGGGATAATACCGCGCCACATAGCAGAACTTTAAAAGTGCTCATCATTGGAAAACGTTC
TTCGGGGCGAAAACTCTCAAGGATCTTACCGCTGTTGAGATCCAGTTCGATGTAACCCACTCGTGCACCC
AACTGATCTTCAGCATCTTTTACTTTCACCAGCGTTTCTGGGTGAGCAAAAACAGGAAGGCAAAATGCCG
CAAAAAAGGGAATAAGGGCGACACGGAAATGTTGAATACTCATACTCTTCCTTTTTCAATATTATTGAAG
CATTTATCAGGGTTATTGTCTCATGAGCGGATACATATTTGAATGTATTTAGAAAAATAAACAAATAGGG
GTTCCGCGCACATTTCCCCGAAAAGTGCCACCTGACGTC
Features (pLannotate 1.2.2; 21 found; start..end, strand, type, name):
      1..380     +  enhancer       CMV enhancer: human cytomegalovirus immediate early enhancer
    382..650     +  promoter       chicken β-actin promoter: No description available
    651..1667    +  intron         chimeric intron: chimera between introns from chicken β-actin and rabbit β-globin
   1671..1805    +  CDS            HBB: HBB_COLGU - Experimental evidence at transcript level: Swiss-Prot protein existence level 2. Involved in oxygen transport from the lung to the various peripheral tissues. From Colobus guereza (Mantled guereza) (Eastern black-and-white colobus monkey).
   1839..1919    +  CDS            Camkk1 (fragment): KKCC1_RAT - Experimental evidence at protein level: Swiss-Prot protein existence level 1. Calcium/calmodulin-dependent protein kinase that belongs to a proposed calcium-triggered signaling cascade involved in a number of cellular processes. Phosphorylates CAMK1, CAMK1D, CAMK1G and CAMK4. Involved in regulating cell apoptosis. Promotes cell survival by phosphorylating AKT1/PKB that inhibits pro-apoptotic BAD/Bcl2- antagonist of cell death. From Rattus norvegicus (Rat).
   2001..2639    +  CDS            cp-mKate (fragment): cp-mKate is a basic (constitutively fluorescent) red fluorescent protein published in 2011, derived from Entacmaea quadricolor.
   2637..3071    +  CDS            CALM_EUGGR: Experimental evidence at protein level: Swiss-Prot protein existence level 1. Calmodulin mediates the control of a large number of enzymes, ion channels and other proteins by Ca(2+). Among the enzymes to be stimulated by the calmodulin-Ca(2+) complex are a number of protein kinases and phosphatases. From Euglena gracilis.
   3192..3416    +  polyA_signal   bGH poly(A) signal: bovine growth hormone polyadenylation signal
   3420..3441    +  promoter       SV40 promoter (fragment): SV40 enhancer and early promoter
   3462..3890    +  rep_origin     f1 ori (sequence partly withheld): f1 bacteriophage origin of replication; arrow indicates direction of (+) strand synthesis
   3904..4233    +  promoter       SV40 promoter: SV40 enhancer and early promoter
   4244..4843    +  CDS            PuroR: puromycin N-acetyltransferase; pac from Streptomyces alboniger; confers resistance to puromycin
   4850..5008    +  CDS            ble (fragment): BLE_KLEPN - Experimental evidence at protein level: Swiss-Prot protein existence level 1. Binding protein with a strong affinity to the bleomycin family of antibiotics. Binds to CL990; an antimitotic-antibiotic compound. From Klebsiella pneumoniae.
   5003..5124    +  polyA_signal   SV40 poly(A) signal: SV40 polyadenylation signal
   5197..5213    -  protein_bind   lac operator: The lac repressor binds to the lac operator to inhibit transcription in E. coli. This inhibition can be relieved by adding lactose or isopropyl-β-D-thiogalactopyranoside (IPTG). lac repressor encoded by lacI
   5221..5251    -  promoter       lac promoter: promoter for the E. coli lac operon
   5266..5287    -  protein_bind   CAP binding site: CAP binding activates transcription in the presence of cAMP. E. coli catabolite activator protein
   5300..5392    -  CDS            lacI (fragment): lac repressor; lacI; The lac repressor binds to the lac operator to inhibit transcription in E. coli. This inhibition can be relieved by adding lactose or isopropyl-β-D-thiogalactopyranoside (IPTG).
   5575..6163    -  rep_origin     ori: high-copy-number ColE1/pMB1/pBR322/pUC origin of replication
   6334..7194    -  CDS            AmpR: β-lactamase; bla; confers resistance to ampicillin, carbenicillin, and related antibiotics
   7195..7299    -  promoter       AmpR promoter: bla
