[The description below was written by a language model from this plasmid's Addgene catalogue record and pLannotate feature annotations shown in this document.]
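Description:
CAG-FR-GECO1a is a mammalian expression plasmid of about 7.3 kb, built on a pCAG backbone, that expresses the synthetic far-red fluorescent calcium indicator FR-GECO1a. Expression is driven by the composite CAG promoter, annotated here as the CMV immediate-early enhancer, the chicken β-actin promoter and a chimeric chicken β-actin/rabbit β-globin intron. This combination gives strong constitutive transcription in a broad range of mammalian cell types. A short annotation matching β-globin immediately after the intron most likely reflects residual globin-derived sequence from the promoter cassette rather than part of the sensor.

The indicator reading frame has the architecture typical of single-fluorophore GECO sensors. A short fragment matching rat CaMKK1, presumably serving as the calmodulin-binding peptide, is followed by a circularly permuted mKate-type red fluorescent protein derived from Entacmaea quadricolor, and then by a calmodulin domain. In sensors of this design, calcium-dependent binding of calmodulin to the peptide alters the chromophore environment and thereby changes fluorescence. The transcript is terminated by the bovine growth hormone polyadenylation signal.

A separate cassette, with the SV40 early promoter driving puromycin N-acetyltransferase and an SV40 poly(A) signal, allows puromycin selection of transfected mammalian cells. A small bleomycin-resistance fragment downstream appears to be a cloning remnant. The plasmid is propagated in E. coli through a high-copy ColE1/pUC-type origin with ampicillin resistance. It also carries an f1 origin and leftover lac promoter/operator elements. The record supports its use for imaging intracellular calcium dynamics at far-red wavelengths in transfected mammalian cells.
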