Addgene plasmid #163681: CAG-FR-GECO1a
Purpose: Far-red fluorescent calcium indicator FR-GECO1a
Depositing lab: Robert Campbell. Publication: Far-red fluorescent genetically encoded calcium ion indicators. Dalangin R, Jia BZ, Qi Y, Aggarwal A, Sakoi K, Drobizhev M, Molina RS, Patel R, Abdelfattah AS, Zheng J, Reep D, Hasseman JP, Zhao Y, Wu J, Podgorski K, Tebo AG, Schreiter ER, Hughes TE, Terai T, Paquet ME, Megason SG, Cohen AE, Shen Y, Campbell RE. Nat Commun. 2025 Apr 7;16(1):3318. doi: 10.1038/s41467-025-58485-z. PubMed 40195305.
Backbone
  Vector backbone: pCAG
  Backbone size w/o insert (bp): 6100
  Total vector size (bp): 7300
  Vector type: Mammalian Expression
  Selectable markers: Puromycin
Growth in bacteria
  Bacterial resistance: Ampicillin, 100 μg/mL
  Growth temperature: 37°C
  Growth strain: DH5alpha
  Copy number: Unknown
Gene/Insert
  Gene/Insert name: FR-GECO1a
  Species: Synthetic
Terms and licenses: Academic/Nonprofit Terms; Industry Terms: Not Available to Industry
Depositor comments: Please visit https://doi.org/10.1101/2020.11.12.380089 for bioRxiv preprint.
How to cite: CAG-FR-GECO1a was a gift from Robert Campbell (Addgene plasmid # 163681 ; http://n2t.net/addgene:163681 ; RRID:Addgene_163681)
