>Addgene plasmid #163681 | CAG-FR-GECO1a | depositor partial sequence | sequence record 317206 | FR-GECO1a
ATGGGCAGCGTGAAGCAGATCCCTAGCCTGACCACAGTGATCCTGGTCAAGTCCATGCTGCGGAAGCGGA
GCTTCGGCAACCCCTTCGGTTTTCTGACCGAGTACCTGGTGCCTGTGGACGGTGGCCTGGCAGGCACATG
TGACATGGCCCTGAGACTCGTTGGCGGCGGACACCTGAAGTGCAACCTGAAAACCACCTACAGAAGCAAG
AAGCCCGCCAAGAACCTGAAGATGCCTGGCGAACACCAGGTGGGCCGGAAGCTGGAAAGAATCAAAGAGG
CCGACAACGAGACATACGTGGAACAGCACGAAGTGGCCGTGGCCAGATATGTTGGACTTGGCGGAGGCGG
AGGAACAGGCGGATCTGTGTCTGAGCTGATCAAAGAAAACATGCGGATGAAGCTCTACTTGGAAGGGACC
GTCGGCAACCACCACTTCAAGTGTACTGCCGAAGGCGAGGGCAAGCCCTATGAGGGAACACAGACCCAGC
GGATCAAGGTGGTGGAAGGTGGCCCTCTGCCTTTCGCCTTTGACATCCTGGCCACCTGTTTTATGTACGG
CAGCAAGACCTTCATCAACTATCCCCAGGGCATCCCCGATTTCTTCAAGCAGAGCTTCCCCGAGGGCTTC
ACCTGGGAGAGAGTGACCACATACGAGGATGGCGGCGTGCTGACCGTGACACAGGATACAAGCCTCCAGG
ACGGCTACCTGATCTACAATGTGAAGCTGCTGGGCGTGAACTTCCCCAGCGATGGACCCGTGATGCAGAA
GAAAACCCTCGGCTGGGTGCCCACCGATGGCACGCTGACAGAAGAACTGATCGCCGAGTTCAAAGAAGCC
TTCAGCCTGTTCGACAAGGACGGCGACGGCACCATCACCACCAAAGAACTGGGCTCCGTGATGCGGAGCC
TGGGCCAGAATCCAACAGAAGCCGAACTCCAGGACATGATCAACGAGGTGGACGCCGATGGCGACGGAAC
CTTCGATTACCCTGAGTTCCTGACCATGATGTCCCGGAAGATGAGCTACAGAGTGACCGAGGAAGAGATC
CGGGAAGCCTTCCAGGTTTTCGATAAGGATGGCAACGGCTACATCGGAGCCGCCGAACTGAGACGCGTGA
TGGCCGATCTGGGCGAGAAGCTGACTGACGAAGAGGTTGACGAGATGATCAGAGTGGCCGACATCGACGG
CGACGGACAAGTGAACTACGAAGAGTTCGTGCAGATGATGACCGCCAAGTAG
